Addgene plasmid #68017: pABD1275
Purpose: PIF1 protein overproduction for purification from bacterial cells
Depositing lab: Bruce Downie. Depositing organization: University of Kentucky. Publication: KELCH F-BOX protein positively influences Arabidopsis seed germination by targeting PHYTOCHROME-INTERACTING FACTOR1. Majee M, Kumar S, Kathare PK, Wu S, Gingerich D, Nayak NR, Salaita L, Dinkins R, Martin K, Goodin M, Dirk LMA, Lloyd TD, Zhu L, Chappell J, Hunt AG, Vierstra R, Huq E, Downie AB. Proc Natl Acad Sci U S A. 2018 Apr 24;115(17):E4120-E4129. doi: 10.1073/pnas.1711919115. Epub 2018 Apr 9. PubMed 29632208.
Backbone
  Vector backbone: pET23b
  Backbone manufacturer: Novagen; EMD Millipore
  Backbone size w/o insert (bp): 3666
  Total vector size (bp): 5109
  Vector type: Bacterial Expression
Growth in bacteria
  Bacterial resistance: Ampicillin, 100 μg/mL
  Growth temperature: 37°C
  Growth strain: DH5alpha
  Copy number: Low Copy
Gene/Insert
  Gene/Insert name: PHY-INTERACTING FACTOR 1 (PIF1) (alt name: PHYTOCHROME INTERACTING FACTOR 3-LIKE 5 (PIL5))
  Species: A. thaliana (mustard weed); AT2G20180
  Insert size (bp): 1443
  Mutation: Codon Optimized for bacterial expression (GenScript)
  Entrez Gene: PIL5 (a.k.a. AT2G20180, PHY-INTERACTING FACTOR 1, PIF1, T2G17.2, T2G17_2, phytochrome interacting factor 3-like 5)
  Promoter: T7
  Tag / fusion protein: 6x-His (C terminal on backbone)
  Cloning method: Restriction Enzyme; 5′ cloning site NdeI (not destroyed); 3′ cloning site XhoI (not destroyed)
  Sequencing primers: 5′ T7 Promoter; 3′ T7 Terminator
Terms and licenses: Academic/Nonprofit Terms; Industry Terms: Not Available to Industry
How to cite: pABD1275 was a gift from Bruce Downie (Addgene plasmid # 68017 ; http://n2t.net/addgene:68017 ; RRID:Addgene_68017)
