[The description below was written by a language model from this plasmid's Addgene catalogue record.]
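Description:
pABD1275 is a bacterial expression plasmid built on the Novagen pET23b backbone for overproducing the Arabidopsis thaliana protein PHYTOCHROME-INTERACTING FACTOR 1 (PIF1, also known as PIL5; locus AT2G20180) in E. coli for subsequent purification. The complete plasmid is recorded as about 5.1 kb, of which roughly 1.4 kb is insert. It is selected with ampicillin, is listed as low copy, and is maintained in a standard cloning strain (DH5alpha). That strain lacks T7 RNA polymerase, so protein production would require transfer to a host that supplies the polymerase; the record does not name an expression strain.

The PIF1 coding sequence is a synthetic version that was codon-optimized for bacterial expression, and it was placed between the NdeI and XhoI sites of the vector, both of which remain intact. Cloning at NdeI positions the start codon directly behind the vector's translation signals. Joining at XhoI puts the open reading frame in frame with the backbone-encoded C-terminal 6x-His tag, which allows the recombinant protein to be captured by immobilized metal affinity chromatography. Transcription is driven by the T7 promoter, and the use of a T7 terminator sequencing primer is consistent with the usual pET arrangement, in which the cassette is flanked by the T7 promoter and terminator.

PIF1 is a phytochrome-interacting transcription factor. The associated publication concerns its targeting by a KELCH F-box protein during Arabidopsis seed germination, so purified His-tagged PIF1 from this plasmid presumably served in biochemical work for that study, though the record does not specify particular assays. No feature table was provided, so the details of the backbone elements are inferred from the catalogue fields alone.
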