>Addgene plasmid #68017 | pABD1275 | addgene partial sequence | sequence record 121460 | T7 5'-TAATACGACTCACTATAGGG-3'
GTTTACTTTAAGAAGGAGATATACATATGCACCACTTCGTCCCGGATTTCGATACGGATGATGACTACGT
GAACAACCACAACTCCTCGCTGAACCACCTGCCGCGCAAAAGCATTACCACGATGGGTGAAGATGACGAT
CTGATGGAACTGCTGTGGCAAAACGGCCAGGTGGTTGTCCAAAATCAGCGTCTGCATACCAAAAAACCGA
GCTCTAGTCCGCCGAAACTGCTGCCGAGCATGGATCCGCAGCAACAGCCGTCCTCAGACCAAAACCTGTT
TATCCAGGAAGATGAAATGACCTCTTGGCTGCACTACCCGCTGCGTGACGATGACTTTTGCTCAGATCTG
CTGTTCTCGGCCGCACCGACCGCTACCGCCACCGCAACCGTGAGCCAGGTTACCGCAGCTCGTCCGCCGG
TGAGCAGCACCAATGAAAGTCGTCCGCCGGTGCGCAACTTTATGAATTTCTCCCGTCTGCGCGGTGATTT
CAACAATGGTCGTGGCGGTGAAAGCGGTCCGCTGCTGTCTAAAGCGGTGGTTCGCGAAAGCACCCAAGTG
AGCCCGTCTGCAACGCCGTCTGCCGCAGCAAGTGAATCCGGTCTGACCCGTCGCACCGATGGTACCGACT
CTAGTGCAGTTGCTGGCGGTGGCGCGTATAACCGTAAGGGTAAAGCGGTCGCCATGACCGCACCGGCTAT
TGAAATCACGGGCACCAGCAGCAGCGTGGTGTCAAAATCGGAAATTGAACCGGAAAAAACCAATGTGGAT
GACCGTAAACGCAAAGAACGCGAAGCAACCACGACCGACGAAACCGAAA
