>Addgene plasmid #68017 | pABD1275 | addgene partial sequence | sequence record 123638 | T7term 5'-GCTAGTTATTGCTCAGCGG-3'
GCAGCCGGATCTCAGTGGTGGTGGTGGTGGTGCTCGAGGCCCGTGGTATGGTTGCCGTGATCTTCGGATT
CTTTGGAGGAGGAGACGCGACTGGAAGACGGATAGCTCGTTGCCTGATTTTGGAACTGCGGCGGCTGGGT
CGGATGCAGGCCGCGAAACTGTTGATACGGATCGGTGTAGCCGGCCGGATATTGCGGCTGACCGCTGGTC
GGATCATACTGTTGGTTCGGGACAAAAACGCGCGACGGGTCTGAAGCATGCACCGGATACTGCGGACCGC
TACCTGCCATGTGGGTCTGGGTCGGCAGCGGGCGCTGTGCCGCCAGCATATTCGGGAACGGCATAAAACT
CGGCGGCGGAATCGGCTGGTTCATGCCCATACCCATGGCCATGTGCGGCATATACTGTTGCATACCCGGG
TACATCATCGGCATCATGCCACAACCCATCGACATCATTTGGATCTGCAGTTGCAGTGATTTCATGTATT
CAATGGCTTCGTCCAGCATGGACGCTTTATCACTTTTGTTGCAGCGCGGGATCAGTTCCTGCAGCGCTTT
CATGCGTTCATTAATACGATCGCGACGTTTACGTTCGGACAGGTTATGCACTTCCGCAGCGCGACTACGT
TTGGTGCTGGTCGTACTAACGCGAGCCTGTTTCGTTTCTTCAGAACGGCTTTCGGTTTCGTCGGTCGTGG
TTGCTTCGCGTTCTTTGCGTTTACGGTCATCCACATTGGTTTTTTCCGGTTCAATTTCCGATTTTGACAC
CACGCTGCTGCTGGTGCCCGTGATTTCAATAGCCGGTGCGGTCATGGCGACCGCTTTACCCTTACGGTTA
TACGCGCCACCGCCAGCAACTGCACTAGAGTCGGTACCATCGGTGCGACG
